>Addgene plasmid #90370 | pLminP_Luc2P_RE28 | addgene full sequence | sequence record 370131 | Addgene NGS Result
CCTTTGGGCCGCCTCCCCGCCTGGCGATGGTACCGGTGTGGAAAGTCCCCAGGCTCCCCAGCAGGCAGAA
GTATGCAAAGCATGCATCTCAATTAGTCAGCAACCAGGTGTGGAAAGTCCCCAGGCTCCCCAGCAGGCAG
AAGTATGCAAAGCATGCATCTCAATTAGTCAGCAACCATAGTCCCGCCCCTAACTCCGCCCATCCCGCCC
CTAACTCCGCCCAGTTCCGCCCATTCTCCGCCCCATGGCTGACTAATTTTTTTTATTTATGCAGAGGCCG
AGGCCGCCTCTGCCTCTGAGCTATTCCAGAAGTAGTGAGGAGGCTTTTTTGGAGGCCTAGGCTTTTGCAA
AAAGCTCCCGGGAGCTTGTATATCCATTTTCGGATCTGATCAGCACCTAGCATGGTGAGCAAGGGCGAGG
AGCTGTTCACCGGGGTGGTGCCCATCCTGGTCGAGCTGGACGGCGACGTAAACGGCCACAAGTTCAGCGT
GTCCGGCGAGGGCGAGGGCGATGCCACCTACGGCAAGCTGACCCTGAAGTTCATCTGCACCACCGGCAAG
CTGCCCGTGCCCTGGCCCACCCTCGTGACCACCTTCACCTACGGCGTGCAGTGCTTCGCCCGCTACCCCG
ACCACATGAAGCAGCACGACTTCTTCAAGTCCGCCATGCCCGAAGGCTACGTCCAGGAGCGCACCATCTT
CTTCAAGGACGACGGCAACTACAAGACCCGCGCCGAGGTGAAGTTCGAGGGCGACACCCTGGTGAACCGC
ATCGAGCTGAAGGGCATCGACTTCAAGGAGGACGGCAACATCCTGGGGCACAAGCTGGAGTACAACTACA
ACAGCCACAAGGTCTATATCACCGCCGACAAGCAGAAGAACGGCATCAAGGTGAACTTCAAGACCCGCCA
CAACATCGAGGACGGCAGCGTGCAGCTCGCCGACCACTACCAGCAGAACACCCCCATCGGCGACGGCCCC
GTGCTGCTGCCCGACAACCACTACCTGAGCACCCAGTCCGCCCTGAGCAAAGACCCCAACGAGAAGCGCG
ATCACATGGTCCTGCTGGAGTTCGTGACCGCCGCCGGGATCACTCTCGGCATGGACGAGCTGTACAAGTA
AGGTACCTTTAAGACCAATGACTTACAAGGCAGCTGTAGATCTTAGCCACTTTTTAAAAGAAAAGGGGGG
ACTGGAAGGGCTAATTCACTCCCAACGAAGACAAGATCTGCTTTTTGCTTGTACTGGGTCTCTCTGGTTA
GACCAGATCTGAGCCTGGGAGCTCTCTGGCTAACTAGGGAACCCACTGCTTAAGCCTCAATAAAGCTTGC
CTTGAGTGCTTCAAGTAGTGTGTGCCCGTCTGTTGTGTGACTCTGGTAACTAGAGATCCCTCAGACCCTT
TTAGTCAGTGTGGAAAATCTCTAGCAGTAGTAGTTCATGTCATCTTATTATTCAGTATTTATAACTTGCA
AAGAAATGAATATCAGAGAGTGAGAGGAACTTGTTTATTGCAGCTTATAATGGTTACAAATAAAGCAATA
GCATCACAAATTTCACAAATAAAGCATTTTTTTCACTGCATTCTAGTTGTGGTTTGTCCAAACTCATCAA
TGTATCTTATCATGTCTGGCTCTAGCTATCCCGCCCCTAACTCCGCCCATCCCGCCCCTAACTCCGCCCA
GTTCCGCCCATTCTCCGCCCCATGGCTGACTAATTTTTTTTATTTATGCAGAGGCCGAGGCCGCCTCGGC
CTCTGAGCTATTCCAGAAGTAGTGAGGAGGCTTTTTTGGAGGCCTAGGGACGTACCCAATTCGCCCTATA
GTGAGTCGTATTACGCGCGCTCACTGGCCGTCGTTTTACAACGTCGTGACTGGGAAAACCCTGGCGTTAC
CCAACTTAATCGCCTTGCAGCACATCCCCCTTTCGCCAGCTGGCGTAATAGCGAAGAGGCCCGCACCGAT
CGCCCTTCCCAACAGTTGCGCAGCCTGAATGGCGAATGGG
[124 nt withheld, positions 2001-2124]
C
[91 nt withheld, positions 2126-2216]
A
[49 nt withheld, positions 2218-2266]
CCTTTGACGTTGGAGTCCACGTTCTTT
[37 nt withheld, positions 2294-2330]
ACCCTATCTCGGTCTATTCTTTTGATTTATAAGGGATTTTGCCGATTTCGGCCTATTGGTTAAAAAATGA
GCTGATTTAACAAAAATTTAACGCGAATTTTAACAAAATATTAACGCTTACAATTTAGGTGGCACTTTTC
GGGGAAATGTGCGCGGAACCCCTATTTGTTTATTTTTCTAAATACATTCAAATATGTATCCGCTCATGAG
ACAATAACCCTGATAAATGCTTCAATAATATTGAAAAAGGAAGAGTATGAGTATTCAACATTTCCGTGTC
GCCCTTATTCCCTTTTTTGCGGCATTTTGCCTTCCTGTTTTTGCTCACCCAGAAACGCTGGTGAAAGTAA
AAGATGCTGAAGATCAGTTGGGTGCACGAGTGGGTTACATCGAACTGGATCTCAACAGCGGTAAGATCCT
TGAGAGTTTTCGCCCCGAAGAACGTTTTCCAATGATGAGCACTTTTAAAGTTCTGCTATGTGGCGCGGTA
TTATCCCGTATTGACGCCGGGCAAGAGCAACTCGGTCGCCGCATACACTATTCTCAGAATGACTTGGTTG
AGTACTCACCAGTCACAGAAAAGCATCTTACGGATGGCATGACAGTAAGAGAATTATGCAGTGCTGCCAT
AACCATGAGTGATAACACTGCGGCCAACTTACTTCTGACAACGATCGGAGGACCGAAGGAGCTAACCGCT
TTTTTGCACAACATGGGGGATCATGTAACTCGCCTTGATCGTTGGGAACCGGAGCTGAATGAAGCCATAC
CAAACGACGAGCGTGACACCACGATGCCTGTAGCAATGGCAACAACGTTGCGCAAACTATTAACTGGCGA
ACTACTTACTCTAGCTTCCCGGCAACAATTAATAGACTGGATGGAGGCGGATAAAGTTGCAGGACCACTT
CTGCGCTCGGCCCTTCCGGCTGGCTGGTTTATTGCTGATAAATCTGGAGCCGGTGAGCGTGGGTCTCGCG
GTATCATTGCAGCACTGGGGCCAGATGGTAAGCCCTCCCGTATCGTAGTTATCTACACGACGGGGAGTCA
GGCAACTATGGATGAACGAAATAGACAGATCGCTGAGATAGGTGCCTCACTGATTAAGCATTGGTAACTG
TCAGACCAAGTTTACTCATATATACTTTAGATTGATTTAAAACTTCATTTTTAATTTAAAAGGATCTAGG
TGAAGATCCTTTTTGATAATCTCATGACCAAAATCCCTTAACGTGAGTTTTCGTTCCACTGAGCGTCAGA
CCCCGTAGAAAAGATCAAAGGATCTTCTTGAGATCCTTTTTTTCTGCGCGTAATCTGCTGCTTGCAAACA
AAAAAACCACCGCTACCAGCGGTGGTTTGTTTGCCGGATCAAGAGCTACCAACTCTTTTTCCGAAGGTAA
CTGGCTTCAGCAGAGCGCAGATACCAAATACTGTTCTTCTAGTGTAGCCGTAGTTAGGCCACCACTTCAA
GAACTCTGTAGCACCGCCTACATACCTCGCTCTGCTAATCCTGTTACCAGTGGCTGCTGCCAGTGGCGAT
AAGTCGTGTCTTACCGGGTTGGACTCAAGACGATAGTTACCGGATAAGGCGCAGCGGTCGGGCTGAACGG
GGGGTTCGTGCACACAGCCCAGCTTGGAGCGAACGACCTACACCGAACTGAGATACCTACAGCGTGAGCT
ATGAGAAAGCGCCACGCTTCCCGAAGGGAGAAAGGCGGACAGGTATCCGGTAAGCGGCAGGGTCGGAACA
GGAGAGCGCACGAGGGAGCTTCCAGGGGGAAACGCCTGGTATCTTTATAGTCCTGTCGGGTTTCGCCACC
TCTGACTTGAGCGTCGATTTTTGTGATGCTCGTCAGGGGGGCGGAGCCTATGGAAAAACGCCAGCAACGC
GGCCTTTTTACGGTTCCTGGCCTTTTGCTGGCCTTTTGCTCACATGTTCTTTCCTGCGTTATCCCCTGAT
TCTGTGGATAACCGTATTACCGCCTTTGAGTGAGCTGATACCGCTCGCCGCAGCCGAACGACCGAGCGCA
GCGAGTCAGTGAGCGAGGAAGCGGAAGAGCGCCCAATACGCAAACCGCCTCTCCCCGCGCGTTGGCCGAT
TCATTAATGCAGCTGGCACGACAGGTTTCCCGACTGGAAAGCGGGCAGTGAGCGCAACGCAATTAATGTG
AGTTAGCTCACTCATTAGGCACCCCAGGCTTTACACTTTATGCTTCCGGCTCGTATGTTGTGTGGAATTG
TGAGCGGATAACAATTTCACACAGGAAACAGCTATGACCATGATTACGCCAAGCGCGCAATTAACCCTCA
CTAAAGGGAACAAAAGCTGGAGCTGCAAGCTTAATGTAGTCTTATGCAATACTCTTGTAGTCTTGCAACA
TGGTAACGATGAGTTAGCAACATGCCTTACAAGGAGAGAAAAAGCACCGTGCATGCCGATTGGTGGAAGT
AAGGTGGTACGATCGTGCCTTATTAGGAAGGCAACAGACGGGTCTGACATGGATTGGACGAACCACTGAA
TTGCCGCATTGCAGAGATATTGTATTTAAGTGCCTAGCTCGATACATAAACGGGTCTCTCTGGTTAGACC
AGATCTGAGCCTGGGAGCTCTCTGGCTAACTAGGGAACCCACTGCTTAAGCCTCAATAAAGCTTGCCTTG
AGTGCTTCAAGTAGTGTGTGCCCGTCTGTTGTGTGACTCTGGTAACTAGAGATCCCTCAGACCCTTTTAG
TCAGTGTGGAAAATCTCTAGCAGTGGCGCCCGAACAGGGACTTGAAAGCGAAAGGGAAACCAGAGGAGCT
CTCTCGACGCAGGACTCGGCTTGCTGAAGCGCGCACGGCAAGAGGCGAGGGGCGGCGACTGGTGAGTACG
CCAAAAATTTTGACTAGCGGAGGCTAGAAGGAGAGAGATGGGTGCGAGAGCGTCAGTATTAAGCGGGGGA
GAATTAGATCGCGATGGGAAAAAATTCGGTTAAGGCCAGGGGGAAAGAAAAAATATAAATTAAAACATAT
AGTATGGGCAAGCAGGGAGCTAGAACGATTCGCAGTTAATCCTGGCCTGTTAGAAACATCAGAAGGCTGT
AGACAAATACTGGGACAGCTACAACCATCCCTTCAGACAGGATCAGAAGAACTTAGATCATTATATAATA
CAGTAGCAACCCTCTATTGTGTGCATCAAAGGATAGAGATAAAAGACACCAAGGAAGCTTTAGACAAGAT
AGAGGAAGAGCAAAACAAAAGTAAGACCACCGCACAGCAAGCGGCCGCTGATCTTCAGACCTGGAGGAGG
AGATATGAGGGACAATTGGAGAAGTGAATTATATAAATATAAAGTAGTAAAAATTGAACCATTAGGAGTA
GCACCCACCAAGGCAAAGAGAAGAGTGGTGCAGAGAGAAAAAAGAGCAGTGGGAATAGGAGCTTTGTTCC
TTGGGTTCTTGGGAGCAGCAGGAAGCACTATGGGCGCAGCGTCAATGACGCTGACGGTACAGGCCAGACA
ATTATTGTCTGGTATAGTGCAGCAGCAGAACAATTTGCTGAGGGCTATTGAGGCGCAACAGCATCTGTTG
CAACTCACAGTCTGGGGCATCAAGCAGCTCCAGGCAAGAATCCTGGCTGTGGAAAGATACCTAAAGGATC
AACAGCTCCTGGGGATTTGGGGTTGCTCTGGAAAACTCATTTGCACCACTGCTGTGCCTTGGAATGCTAG
TTGGAGTAATAAATCTCTGGAACAGATTTGGAATCACACGACCTGGATGGAGTGGGACAGAGAAATTAAC
AATTACACAAGCTTAATACACTCCTTAATTGAAGAATCGCAAAACCAGCAAGAAAAGAATGAACAAGAAT
TATTGGAATTAGATAAATGGGCAAGTTTGTGGAATTGGTTTAACATAACAAATTGGCTGTGGTATATAAA
ATTATTCATAATGATAGTAGGAGGCTTGGTAGGTTTAAGAATAGTTTTTGCTGTACTTTCTATAGTGAAT
AGAGTTAGGCAGGGATATTCACCATTATCGTTTCAGACCCACCTCCCAACCCCGAGGGGACCCGACAGGC
CCGAAGGAATAGAAGAAGAAGGTGGAGAGAGAGACAGAGACAGATCCATTCGATTAGTGAACGGATCTCG
ACGGTATCGGTTAACTTTTAAAAGAAAAGGGGGGATTGGGGGGTACAGTGCAGGGGAAAGAATAGTAGAC
ATAATAGCAACAGACATACAAACTAAAGAATTACAAAAACAAATTACAAAAATTCAAAATTTTATCGATC
GCACCAGCGTGTGGATCGTAGGCCACGTGACCGGGGTAGGCCACGTGACCGGGGTAGGCCACGTGACCGG
GGTAGGCCACGTGACCGGGGATCCGAGAACAGATCTGGCCTCGGCGGCCAAGCTTAGACACTAGAGGGTA
TATAATGGAAGCTCGACTTCCAGCTTGGCAATCCGGTACTGTTGGTAAAGCCACCATGGAAGATGCCAAA
AACATTAAGAAGGGCCCAGCGCCATTCTACCCACTCGAAGACGGGACCGCCGGCGAGCAGCTGCACAAAG
CCATGAAGCGCTACGCCCTGGTGCCCGGCACCATCGCCTTTACCGACGCACATATCGAGGTGGACATTAC
CTACGCCGAGTACTTCGAGATGAGCGTTCGGCTGGCAGAAGCTATGAAGCGCTATGGGCTGAATACAAAC
CATCGGATCGTGGTGTGCAGCGAGAATAGCTTGCAGTTCTTCATGCCCGTGTTGGGTGCCCTGTTCATCG
GTGTGGCTGTGGCCCCAGCTAACGACATCTACAACGAGCGCGAGCTGCTGAACAGCATGGGCATCAGCCA
GCCCACCGTCGTATTCGTGAGCAAGAAAGGGCTGCAAAAGATCCTCAACGTGCAAAAGAAGCTACCGATC
ATACAAAAGATCATCATCATGGATAGCAAGACCGACTACCAGGGCTTCCAAAGCATGTACACCTTCGTGA
CTTCCCATTTGCCACCCGGCTTCAACGAGTACGACTTCGTGCCCGAGAGCTTCGACCGGGACAAAACCAT
CGCCCTGATCATGAACAGTAGTGGCAGTACCGGATTGCCCAAGGGCGTAGCCCTACCGCACCGCACCGCT
TGTGTCCGATTCAGTCATGCCCGCGACCCCATCTTCGGCAACCAGATCATCCCCGACACCGCTATCCTCA
GCGTGGTGCCATTTCACCACGGCTTCGGCATGTTCACCACGCTGGGCTACTTGATCTGCGGCTTTCGGGT
CGTGCTCATGTACCGCTTCGAGGAGGAGCTATTCTTGCGCAGCTTGCAAGACTATAAGATTCAATCTGCC
CTGCTGGTGCCCACACTATTTAGCTTCTTCGCTAAGAGCACTCTCATCGACAAGTACGACCTAAGCAACT
TGCACGAGATCGCCAGCGGCGGGGCGCCGCTCAGCAAGGAGGTAGGTGAGGCCGTGGCCAAACGCTTCCA
CCTACCAGGCATCCGCCAGGGCTACGGCCTGACAGAAACAACCAGCGCCATTCTGATCACCCCCGAAGGG
GACGACAAGCCTGGCGCAGTAGGCAAGGTGGTGCCCTTCTTCGAGGCTAAGGTGGTGGACTTGGACACCG
GTAAGACACTGGGTGTGAACCAGCGCGGCGAGCTGTGCGTCCGTGGCCCCATGATCATGAGCGGCTACGT
TAACAACCCCGAGGCTACAAACGCTCTCATCGACAAGGACGGCTGGCTGCACAGCGGCGACATCGCCTAC
TGGGACGAGGACGAGCACTTCTTCATCGTGGACCGGCTGAAGAGCCTGATCAAATACAAGGGCTACCAGG
TAGCCCCAGCCGAACTGGAGAGCATCCTGCTGCAACACCCCAACATCTTCGACGCCGGGGTCGCCGGCCT
GCCCGACGACGATGCCGGCGAGCTGCCCGCCGCAGTCGTCGTGCTGGAACACGGTAAAACCATGACCGAG
AAGGAGATCGTGGACTATGTGGCCAGCCAGGTTACAACCGCCAAGAAGCTGCGCGGTGGTGTTGTGTTCG
TGGACGAGGTGCCTAAAGGACTGACCGGCAAGTTGGACGCCCGCAAGATCCGCGAGATTCTCATTAAGGC
CAAGAAGGGCGGCAAGATCGCCGTGAATTCTCACGGCTTCCCTCCCGAGGTGGAGGAGCAGGCCGCCGGC
ACCCTGCCCATGAGCTGCGCCCAGGAGAGCGGCATGGATAGACACCCTGCTGCTTGCGCCAGCGCCAGGA
TCAACGTCTAAGGCCGCGACTCTAGAACGCGTCACTGCGGCTAGTATAGATGGGTGCATGACTACAGACA
TCAGCGCGTACCGGTTAGTAATGATCGACAATCAACCTCTGGATTACAAAATTTGTGAAAGATTGACTGG
TATTCTTAACTATGTTGCTCCTTTTACGCTATGTGGATACGCTGCTTTAATGCCTTTGTATCATGCTATT
GCTTCCCGTATGGCTTTCATTTTCTCCTCCTTGTATAAATCCTGGTTGCTGTCTCTTTATGAGGAGTTGT
GGCCCGTTGTCAGGCAACGTGGCGTGGTGTGCACTGTGTTTGCTGACGCAACCCCCACTGGTTGGGGCAT
TGCCACCACCTGTCAGCTCCTTTCCGGGACTTTCGCTTTCCCCCTCCCTATTGCCACGGCGGAACTCATC
GCCGCCTGCCTTGCCCGCTGCTGGACAGGGGCTCGGCTGTTGGGCACTGACAATTCCGTGGTGTTGTCGG
GGAAGCTGACGTCCTTTCCATGGCTGCTCGCCTGTGTTGCCACCTGGATTCTGCGCGGGACGTCCTTCTG
CTACGTCCCTTCGGCCCTCAATCCAGCGGACCTTCCTTCCCGCGGCCTGCTGCCGGCTCTGCGGCCTCTT
CCGCGTCTTCGCCTTCGCCCTCAGACGAGTCGGATCTC
Features (pLannotate 1.2.2; 28 found; start..end, strand, type, name):
     35..351     +  promoter       SV40 promoter: SV40 enhancer and early promoter
    402..1121    +  CDS            EmGFP: Emerald GFP mammalian codon-optimized
   1120..1191    +  CDS            nef (fragment): NEF_HV1Z2 - Experimental evidence at protein level: Swiss-Prot protein existence level 1. Extracellular Nef protein targets CD4(+) T-lymphocytes for apoptosis by interacting with CXCR4 surface receptors. From Human immunodeficiency virus type 1 group M subtype D (isolate Z2/CDC-Z34) (HIV-1).
   1193..1426    +  LTR            3' LTR (ΔU3): self-inactivating 3' long terminal repeat (LTR) from HIV-1
   1498..1619    +  polyA_signal   SV40 poly(A) signal: SV40 polyadenylation signal
   1659..1794    +  rep_origin     SV40 ori: SV40 origin of replication
   1815..1833    -  promoter       T7 promoter: promoter for bacteriophage T7 RNA polymerase
   1841..1996    +  CDS            lacZα (fragment): LacZα fragment of β-galactosidase; lacZ fragment
   2001..2429    +  rep_origin     f1 ori (sequence partly withheld): f1 bacteriophage origin of replication; arrow indicates direction of (+) strand synthesis
   2482..2586    +  promoter       AmpR promoter: bla
   2587..3447    +  CDS            AmpR: β-lactamase; bla; confers resistance to ampicillin, carbenicillin, and related antibiotics
   3618..4206    +  rep_origin     ori: high-copy-number ColE1/pMB1/pBR322/pUC origin of replication
   4389..4481    +  CDS            lacI (fragment): lac repressor; lacI; The lac repressor binds to the lac operator to inhibit transcription in E. coli. This inhibition can be relieved by adding lactose or isopropyl-β-D-thiogalactopyranoside (IPTG).
   4494..4515    +  protein_bind   CAP binding site: CAP binding activates transcription in the presence of cAMP. E. coli catabolite activator protein
   4530..4560    +  promoter       lac promoter: promoter for the E. coli lac operon
   4568..4584    +  protein_bind   lac operator: The lac repressor binds to the lac operator to inhibit transcription in E. coli. This inhibition can be relieved by adding lactose or isopropyl-β-D-thiogalactopyranoside (IPTG). lac repressor encoded by lacI
   4629..4647    +  promoter       T3 promoter: promoter for bacteriophage T3 RNA polymerase
   4675..4901    +  promoter       RSV promoter: Rous sarcoma virus enhancer/promoter
   4902..5082    +  LTR            5' LTR (truncated): truncated 5' long terminal repeat (LTR) from HIV-1
   5129..5254    +  misc_feature   HIV-1 Ψ: packaging signal of human immunodeficiency virus type 1
   5238..5601    +  CDS            HIV-1 gag (fragment): gag protein from human immunodeficiency virus 1; gag
   5747..5980    +  misc_feature   RRE: The Rev response element (RRE) of HIV-1 allows for Rev-dependent mRNA export from the nucleus to the cytoplasm.
   6357..6457    +  CDS            Rev (fragment): human immunodeficiency virus 1 (HIV-1) Rev protein; rev; enhances nuclear export of unspliced and incompletely spliced viral mRNAs
   6476..6593    +  misc_feature   cPPT/CTS: central polypurine tract and central termination sequence of HIV-1
   6732..6763    +  promoter       minP: minimal TATA-box promoter with low basal activity
   6796..8445    +  CDS            luciferase: firefly luciferase synthetic luc2 version of the luciferase gene
   8449..8568    +  CDS            hPEST: PEST degradation sequence from mouse ornithine decarboxylase human codon-optimized
   8660..20      +  misc_feature   WPRE (across the origin): woodchuck hepatitis virus posttranscriptional regulatory element
