[The description below was written by a language model from this plasmid's Addgene catalogue record and pLannotate feature annotations shown in this document.]
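Description:
pLminP_Luc2P_RE28 is a lentiviral transcriptional reporter built on the pLenti7.3 backbone and designed to read out TFEB activity, the transcription factor that drives lysosomal biogenesis genes. The plasmid is propagated in E. coli through a high-copy ColE1/pUC origin with ampicillin resistance (AmpR), and also carries an f1 origin and remnants of a lac/T3/T7 cloning region. The viral portion has a third-generation, self-inactivating layout: an RSV promoter fused to a truncated HIV-1 5' LTR drives genomic RNA production in packaging cells, followed by the Ψ packaging signal, a gag fragment, the RRE for Rev-dependent export, the cPPT/CTS, and a ΔU3 3' LTR, with an SV40 poly(A) signal and SV40 ori beyond it.

The reporter cassette sits downstream of the cPPT. The record lists the promoter as "TFEB", and the annotated element is minP, a minimal TATA-box promoter with low basal activity. The gap between the cPPT and minP presumably holds the TFEB response element implied by the "RE28" name, although it is not annotated in the feature table. minP drives the synthetic firefly luciferase luc2 fused to an hPEST degradation sequence (Luc2P, derived from a Promega pGL4.29 reporter). This destabilised enzyme turns over quickly, so the signal tracks changes in transcription more closely. A WPRE follows to enhance transcript expression. A separate SV40 enhancer/early promoter expresses Emerald GFP, which serves as the marker for identifying or sorting transduced mammalian cells, since there is no drug selection. The sequenced record (9,228 nt) is slightly shorter than the catalogued total size. The construct belongs to a set of pathway reporters used to infer signalling pathway activity alongside gene expression analysis.
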