Addgene plasmid #90370: pLminP_Luc2P_RE28
Purpose: TFEB - Lysosomal biogenesis gene reporter
Depositing lab: Ramnik Xavier. Depositing organization: Broad Institute. Publication: Simultaneous Pathway Activity Inference and Gene Expression Analysis Using RNA Sequencing. O'Connell DJ, Kolde R, Sooknah M, Graham DB, Sundberg TB, Latorre IJ, Mikkelsen TS, Xavier RJ. Cell Syst. 2016 May 25;2(5):323-34. doi: 10.1016/j.cels.2016.04.011. Epub 2016 May 19. PubMed 27211859.
Backbone
  Vector backbone: pLenti7.3
  Backbone manufacturer: Thermo Fisher
  Backbone size w/o insert (bp): 7251
  Total vector size (bp): 9293
  Vector type: Lentiviral
  Selectable markers: eGFP
Growth in bacteria
  Bacterial resistance: Ampicillin, 100 μg/mL
  Growth temperature: 37°C
  Growth strain: NEB Stable
  Copy number: High Copy
Gene/Insert
  Gene/Insert name: Firefly luciferase (alt name: Luc2P)
  Species: P. pyralis
  Insert size (bp): 1776
  Promoter: TFEB
  Cloning method: Gibson Cloning
  Sequencing primers: 5′ GGTACAGTGCAGGGGAAAGA
Resource information
  A portion of this plasmid was derived from a plasmid made by: pGL4.29 reporter vector (Promega)
Terms and licenses: Academic/Nonprofit Terms; Industry Terms: Not Available to Industry
How to cite: pLminP_Luc2P_RE28 was a gift from Ramnik Xavier (Addgene plasmid # 90370 ; http://n2t.net/addgene:90370 ; RRID:Addgene_90370)
